>Addgene plasmid #138451 | pcDNA4/TO-UL87 1-248-2xStrep | depositor full sequence | sequence record 267331 | pcDNA4/TO-UL87 1-248-2xStrep sequence 5862 bps
GACGGATCGGGAGATCTCCCGATCCCCTATGGTGCACTCTCAGTACAATCTGCTCTGATGCCGCATAGTT
AAGCCAGTATCTGCTCCCTGCTTGTGTGTTGGAGGTCGCTGAGTAGTGCGCGAGCAAAATTTAAGCTACA
ACAAGGCAAGGCTTGACCGACAATTGCATGAAGAATCTGCTTAGGGTTAGGCGTTTTGCGCTGCTTCGCG
ATGTACGGGCCAGATATACGCGTTGACATTGATTATTGACTAGTTATTAATAGTAATCAATTACGGGGTC
ATTAGTTCATAGCCCATATATGGAGTTCCGCGTTACATAACTTACGGTAAATGGCCCGCCTGGCTGACCG
CCCAACGACCCCCGCCCATTGACGTCAATAATGACGTATGTTCCCATAGTAACGCCAATAGGGACTTTCC
ATTGACGTCAATGGGTGGAGTATTTACGGTAAACTGCCCACTTGGCAGTACATCAAGTGTATCATATGCC
AAGTACGCCCCCTATTGACGTCAATGACGGTAAATGGCCCGCCTGGCATTATGCCCAGTACATGACCTTA
TGGGACTTTCCTACTTGGCAGTACATCTACGTATTAGTCATCGCTATTACCATGGTGATGCGGTTTTGGC
AGTACATCAATGGGCGTGGATAGCGGTTTGACTCACGGGGATTTCCAAGTCTCCACCCCATTGACGTCAA
TGGGAGTTTGTTTTGGAACCAAAATCAACGGGACTTTCCAAAATGTCGTAACAACTCCGCCCCATTGACG
CAAATGGGCGGTAGGCGTGTACGGTGGGAGGTCTATATAAGCAGAGCTCTCCCTATCAGTGATAGAGATC
TCCCTATCAGTGATAGAGATCGTCGACGAGCTCGTTTAGTGAACCGTCAGATCGCCTGGAGACGCCATCC
ACGCTGTTTTGACCTCCATAGAAGACACCGGGACCGATCCAGCCTCCGGACTCTAGCGTTTAAACTTAAG
CTTGGTACCGAGCTCGGATCCATGGCCGGCGCTGCGCCGCGCCGCCTCGGCTGCGACGCTCTAATAGTCG
TCGGCGGCTCCGCTACGCCGCGCCGGGTTTTACACGTCCCCGTGCACGTTCGCGCCTGCAACCTCACCCA
AGAGCTATCGACGGGCGAGGACGCCCGCTTCTGTCGTCCGCGACCCGTTAACGTCGAACGGGTACGCGCT
GTTTTCGCGGCTCTCTACCGTGCCTGTCCCGTACACGCGAGGACCGAGTCCGAGCGTGTCAAGCTGGTAC
TGGGTCGTCTGTTGCTGGGACCCGTGGCCGTACCCTGTTTTTGCGACGGTGAAGTGGAGGGCCACGGCGA
GCATCTGGTACCCACGACGCAGTTTTGTCGCGGGCCGCTGCTCTACGTGCACCGACGTTGTTGTTGCGGA
TCCGTGACCGCCGGGCGCGCGCTGTCCTACCACGTTCTCGAAAACCACGTGGCCACGCATGTGTTACGCG
GATTGCTCTCGCTGACGGAATGGAATCGAGAGTTGCCGGGCCTTTTTTGCGACTGTCCTGGCAGCGGTGG
CGCCTTGGGAACCGAGGAACGCTACGCCATGGCCTGCTTGCCGCGCGACCTCAGCCTGCACCTGGACGAC
TATCCTTACCTGATGGTGGAAATCGGACGCGTACTCAGCGTCAGCGAGGTAGACGACTACGTAACCGCCG
TCTCCGGCTACCTGGGCGAGGCCGCGGCGCCGCGCATTCAGGTTCACTACAAGCTGCTCTTTGGACTCGA
GGGAGGCGGTGGATGGAGCCACCCCCAGTTCGAGAAGGGCGGCGGCAGCGGCGGCGGCAGCGGCGGCGGC
AGCTGGAGCCACCCCCAGTTCGAGAAGGGGCCCGTTTAAACCCGCTGATCAGCCTCGACTGTGCCTTCTA
GTTGCCAGCCATCTGTTGTTTGCCCCTCCCCCGTGCCTTCCTTGACCCTGGAAGGTGCCACTCCCACTGT
CCTTTCCTAATAAAATGAGGAAATTGCATCGCATTGTCTGAGTAGGTGTCATTCTATTCTGGGGGGTGGG
GTGGGGCAGGACAGCAAGGGGGAGGATTGGGAAGACAATAGCAGGCATGCTGGGGATGCGGTGGGCTCTA
TGGCTTCTGAGGCGGAAAGAACCAGCTGGGGCTCTAGGGGGTATCCCC
[124 nt withheld, positions 2149-2272]
C
[91 nt withheld, positions 2274-2364]
A
[49 nt withheld, positions 2366-2414]
CCTTTGACGTTGGAGTCCACGTTCTTT
[37 nt withheld, positions 2442-2478]
ACCCTATCTCGGTCTATTCTTTTGATTTATAAGGGATTTTGCCGATTTCGGCCTATTGGTTAAAAAATGA
GCTGATTTAACAAAAATTTAACGCGAATTAATTCTGTGGAATGTGTGTCAGTTAGGGTGTGGAAAGTCCC
CAGGCTCCCCAGCAGGCAGAAGTATGCAAAGCATGCATCTCAATTAGTCAGCAACCAGGTGTGGAAAGTC
CCCAGGCTCCCCAGCAGGCAGAAGTATGCAAAGCATGCATCTCAATTAGTCAGCAACCATAGTCCCGCCC
CTAACTCCGCCCATCCCGCCCCTAACTCCGCCCAGTTCCGCCCATTCTCCGCCCCATGGCTGACTAATTT
TTTTTATTTATGCAGAGGCCGAGGCCGCCTCTGCCTCTGAGCTATTCCAGAAGTAGTGAGGAGGCTTTTT
TGGAGGCCTAGGCTTTTGCAAAAAGCTCCCGGGAGCTTGTATATCCATTTTCGGATCTGATCAGCACGTG
TTGACAATTAATCATCGGCATAGTATATCGGCATAGTATAATACGACAAGGTGAGGAACTAAACCATGGC
CAAGTTGACCAGTGCCGTTCCGGTGCTCACCGCGCGCGACGTCGCCGGAGCGGTCGAGTTCTGGACCGAC
CGGCTCGGGTTCTCCCGGGACTTCGTGGAGGACGACTTCGCCGGTGTGGTCCGGGACGACGTGACCCTGT
TCATCAGCGCGGTCCAGGACCAGGTGGTGCCGGACAACACCCTGGCCTGGGTGTGGGTGCGCGGCCTGGA
CGAGCTGTACGCCGAGTGGTCGGAGGTCGTGTCCACGAACTTCCGGGACGCCTCCGGGCCGGCCATGACC
GAGATCGGCGAGCAGCCGTGGGGGCGGGAGTTCGCCCTGCGCGACCCGGCCGGCAACTGCGTGCACTTCG
TGGCCGAGGAGCAGGACTGACACGTGCTACGAGATTTCGATTCCACCGCCGCCTTCTATGAAAGGTTGGG
CTTCGGAATCGTTTTCCGGGACGCCGGCTGGATGATCCTCCAGCGCGGGGATCTCATGCTGGAGTTCTTC
GCCCACCCCAACTTGTTTATTGCAGCTTATAATGGTTACAAATAAAGCAATAGCATCACAAATTTCACAA
ATAAAGCATTTTTTTCACTGCATTCTAGTTGTGGTTTGTCCAAACTCATCAATGTATCTTATCATGTCTG
TATACCGTCGACCTCTAGCTAGAGCTTGGCGTAATCATGGTCATAGCTGTTTCCTGTGTGAAATTGTTAT
CCGCTCACAATTCCACACAACATACGAGCCGGAAGCATAAAGTGTAAAGCCTGGGGTGCCTAATGAGTGA
GCTAACTCACATTAATTGCGTTGCGCTCACTGCCCGCTTTCCAGTCGGGAAACCTGTCGTGCCAGCTGCA
TTAATGAATCGGCCAACGCGCGGGGAGAGGCGGTTTGCGTATTGGGCGCTCTTCCGCTTCCTCGCTCACT
GACTCGCTGCGCTCGGTCGTTCGGCTGCGGCGAGCGGTATCAGCTCACTCAAAGGCGGTAATACGGTTAT
CCACAGAATCAGGGGATAACGCAGGAAAGAACATGTGAGCAAAAGGCCAGCAAAAGGCCAGGAACCGTAA
AAAGGCCGCGTTGCTGGCGTTTTTCCATAGGCTCCGCCCCCCTGACGAGCATCACAAAAATCGACGCTCA
AGTCAGAGGTGGCGAAACCCGACAGGACTATAAAGATACCAGGCGTTTCCCCCTGGAAGCTCCCTCGTGC
GCTCTCCTGTTCCGACCCTGCCGCTTACCGGATACCTGTCCGCCTTTCTCCCTTCGGGAAGCGTGGCGCT
TTCTCATAGCTCACGCTGTAGGTATCTCAGTTCGGTGTAGGTCGTTCGCTCCAAGCTGGGCTGTGTGCAC
GAACCCCCCGTTCAGCCCGACCGCTGCGCCTTATCCGGTAACTATCGTCTTGAGTCCAACCCGGTAAGAC
ACGACTTATCGCCACTGGCAGCAGCCACTGGTAACAGGATTAGCAGAGCGAGGTATGTAGGCGGTGCTAC
AGAGTTCTTGAAGTGGTGGCCTAACTACGGCTACACTAGAAGAACAGTATTTGGTATCTGCGCTCTGCTG
AAGCCAGTTACCTTCGGAAAAAGAGTTGGTAGCTCTTGATCCGGCAAACAAACCACCGCTGGTAGCGGTT
TTTTTGTTTGCAAGCAGCAGATTACGCGCAGAAAAAAAGGATCTCAAGAAGATCCTTTGATCTTTTCTAC
GGGGTCTGACGCTCAGTGGAACGAAAACTCACGTTAAGGGATTTTGGTCATGAGATTATCAAAAAGGATC
TTCACCTAGATCCTTTTAAATTAAAAATGAAGTTTTAAATCAATCTAAAGTATATATGAGTAAACTTGGT
CTGACAGTTACCAATGCTTAATCAGTGAGGCACCTATCTCAGCGATCTGTCTATTTCGTTCATCCATAGT
TGCCTGACTCCCCGTCGTGTAGATAACTACGATACGGGAGGGCTTACCATCTGGCCCCAGTGCTGCAATG
ATACCGCGAGACCCACGCTCACCGGCTCCAGATTTATCAGCAATAAACCAGCCAGCCGGAAGGGCCGAGC
GCAGAAGTGGTCCTGCAACTTTATCCGCCTCCATCCAGTCTATTAATTGTTGCCGGGAAGCTAGAGTAAG
TAGTTCGCCAGTTAATAGTTTGCGCAACGTTGTTGCCATTGCTACAGGCATCGTGGTGTCACGCTCGTCG
TTTGGTATGGCTTCATTCAGCTCCGGTTCCCAACGATCAAGGCGAGTTACATGATCCCCCATGTTGTGCA
AAAAAGCGGTTAGCTCCTTCGGTCCTCCGATCGTTGTCAGAAGTAAGTTGGCCGCAGTGTTATCACTCAT
GGTTATGGCAGCACTGCATAATTCTCTTACTGTCATGCCATCCGTAAGATGCTTTTCTGTGACTGGTGAG
TACTCAACCAAGTCATTCTGAGAATAGTGTATGCGGCGACCGAGTTGCTCTTGCCCGGCGTCAATACGGG
ATAATACCGCGCCACATAGCAGAACTTTAAAAGTGCTCATCATTGGAAAACGTTCTTCGGGGCGAAAACT
CTCAAGGATCTTACCGCTGTTGAGATCCAGTTCGATGTAACCCACTCGTGCACCCAACTGATCTTCAGCA
TCTTTTACTTTCACCAGCGTTTCTGGGTGAGCAAAAACAGGAAGGCAAAATGCCGCAAAAAAGGGAATAA
GGGCGACACGGAAATGTTGAATACTCATACTCTTCCTTTTTCAATATTATTGAAGCATTTATCAGGGTTA
TTGTCTCATGAGCGGATACATATTTGAATGTATTTAGAAAAATAAACAAATAGGGGTTCCGCGCACATTT
CCCCGAAAAGTGCCACCTGACGTC
Features (pLannotate 1.2.2; 23 found; start..end, strand, type, name):
     28..80      -  misc_feature   bom (fragment): basis of mobility region from pBR322
    235..614     +  enhancer       CMV enhancer: human cytomegalovirus immediate early enhancer
    687..704     -  promoter       CMV promoter (fragment): human cytomegalovirus (CMV) immediate early promoter
    767..818     +  promoter       CMVd2 promoter: truncated human cytomegalovirus (CMV) immediate early promoter that yields moderately reduced expression relative to the full-length promoter
    820..839     +  promoter       PLtetO-1 promoter (fragment): modified phage lambda PL promoter with tet operator sites (Lutz and Bujard, 1997)
    841..860     +  promoter       PLtetO-1 promoter (fragment): modified phage lambda PL promoter with tet operator sites (Lutz and Bujard, 1997)
    868..901     +  promoter       TRE3GV promoter (fragment): 3rd-generation Tet-responsive promoter that can be activated by binding of Tet-On® 3G, optimized for retroviral and lentiviral vectors
   1002..1748    +  CDS            UL87 (fragment): UL87_HCMVA - Protein inferred from homology: Swiss-Prot protein existence level 3. From Human cytomegalovirus (strain AD169) (HHV-5) (Human herpesvirus 5).
   1879..2103    +  polyA_signal   bGH poly(A) signal: bovine growth hormone polyadenylation signal
   2107..2128    +  promoter       SV40 promoter (fragment): SV40 enhancer and early promoter
   2149..2577    +  rep_origin     f1 ori (sequence partly withheld): f1 bacteriophage origin of replication; arrow indicates direction of (+) strand synthesis
   2591..2920    +  promoter       SV40 promoter: SV40 enhancer and early promoter
   2968..3015    +  promoter       EM7 promoter: synthetic bacterial promoter&nbsp
   3034..3408    +  CDS            BleoR: antibiotic-binding protein; Sh ble from Streptoalloteichus hindustanus; confers resistance to bleomycin, phleomycin, and Zeocin™
   3418..3543    +  CDS            ble (fragment): BLE_KLEPN - Experimental evidence at protein level: Swiss-Prot protein existence level 1. Binding protein with a strong affinity to the bleomycin family of antibiotics. Binds to CL990; an antimitotic-antibiotic compound. From Klebsiella pneumoniae.
   3538..3659    +  polyA_signal   SV40 poly(A) signal: SV40 polyadenylation signal
   3732..3748    -  protein_bind   lac operator: The lac repressor binds to the lac operator to inhibit transcription in E. coli. This inhibition can be relieved by adding lactose or isopropyl-β-D-thiogalactopyranoside (IPTG). lac repressor encoded by lacI
   3756..3786    -  promoter       lac promoter: promoter for the E. coli lac operon
   3801..3822    -  protein_bind   CAP binding site: CAP binding activates transcription in the presence of cAMP. E. coli catabolite activator protein
   3835..3927    -  CDS            lacI (fragment): lac repressor; lacI; The lac repressor binds to the lac operator to inhibit transcription in E. coli. This inhibition can be relieved by adding lactose or isopropyl-β-D-thiogalactopyranoside (IPTG).
   4110..4695    -  rep_origin     ori: high-copy-number ColE1/pMB1/pBR322/pUC origin of replication
   4866..5726    -  CDS            AmpR: β-lactamase; bla; confers resistance to ampicillin, carbenicillin, and related antibiotics
   5727..5831    -  promoter       AmpR promoter: bla
