>Addgene plasmid #138451 | pcDNA4/TO-UL87 1-248-2xStrep | addgene full sequence | sequence record 272879 | Addgene NGS Result
GACATTGATTATTGACTAGTTATTAATAGTAATCAATTACGGGGTCATTAGTTCATAGCCCATATATGGA
GTTCCGCGTTACATAACTTACGGTAAATGGCCCGCCTGGCTGACCGCCCAACGACCCCCGCCCATTGACG
TCAATAATGACGTATGTTCCCATAGTAACGCCAATAGGGACTTTCCATTGACGTCAATGGGTGGAGTATT
TACGGTAAACTGCCCACTTGGCAGTACATCAAGTGTATCATATGCCAAGTACGCCCCCTATTGACGTCAA
TGACGGTAAATGGCCCGCCTGGCATTATGCCCAGTACATGACCTTATGGGACTTTCCTACTTGGCAGTAC
ATCTACGTATTAGTCATCGCTATTACCATGGTGATGCGGTTTTGGCAGTACATCAATGGGCGTGGATAGC
GGTTTGACTCACGGGGATTTCCAAGTCTCCACCCCATTGACGTCAATGGGAGTTTGTTTTGGCACCAAAA
TCAACGGGACTTTCCAAAATGTCGTAACAACTCCGCCCCATTGACGCAAATGGGCGGTAGGCGTGTACGG
TGGGAGGTCTATATAAGCAGAGCTCTCCCTATCAGTGATAGAGATCTCCCTATCAGTGATAGAGATCGTC
GACGAGCTCGTTTAGTGAACCGTCAGATCGCCTGGAGACGCCATCCACGCTGTTTTGACCTCCATAGAAG
ACACCGGGACCGATCCAGCCTCCGGACTCTAGCGTTTAAACTTAAGCTTGGTACCGAGCTCGGATCCATG
GCCGGCGCTGCGCCGCGCCGCCTCGGCTGCGACGCTCTAATAGTCGTCGGCGGCTCCGCTACGCCGCGCC
GGGTTTTACACGTCCCCGTGCACGTTCGCGCCTGCAACCTCACCCAAGAGCTATCGACGGGCGAGGACGC
CCGCTTCTGTCGTCCGCGACCCGTTAACGTCGAACGGGTACGCGCTGTTTTCGCGGCTCTCTACCGTGCC
TGTCCCGTACACGCGAGGACCGAGTCCGAGCGTGTCAAGCTGGTACTGGGTCGTCTGTTGCTGGGACCCG
TGGCCGTACCCTGTTTTTGCGACGGTGAAGTGGAGGGCCACGGCGAGCATCTGGTACCCACGACGCAGTT
TTGTCGCGGGCCGCTGCTCTACGTGCACCGACGTTGTTGTTGCGGATCCGTGACCGCCGGGCGCGCGCTG
TCCTACCACGTTCTCGAAAACCACGTGGCCACGCATGTGTTACGCGGATTGCTCTCGCTGACGGAATGGA
ATCGAGAGTTGCCGGGCCTTTTTTGCGACTGTCCTGGCAGCGGTGGCGCCTTGGGAACCGAGGAACGCTA
CGCCATGGCCTGCTTGCCGCGCGACCTCAGCCTGCACCTGGACGACTATCCTTACCTGATGGTGGAAATC
GGACGCGTACTCAGCGTCAGCGAGGTAGACGACTACGTAACCGCCGTCTCCGGCTACCTGGGCGAGGCCG
CGGCGCCGCGCATTCAGGTTCACTACAAGCTGCTCTTTGGACTCGAGGGAGGCGGTGGATGGAGCCACCC
CCAGTTCGAGAAGGGCGGCGGCAGCGGCGGCGGCAGCGGCGGCGGCAGCTGGAGCCACCCCCAGTTCGAG
AAGGGGCCCGTTTAAACCCGCTGATCAGCCTCGACTGTGCCTTCTAGTTGCCAGCCATCTGTTGTTTGCC
CCTCCCCCGTGCCTTCCTTGACCCTGGAAGGTGCCACTCCCACTGTCCTTTCCTAATAAAATGAGGAAAT
TGCATCGCATTGTCTGAGTAGGTGTCATTCTATTCTGGGGGGTGGGGTGGGGCAGGACAGCAAGGGGGAG
GATTGGGAAGACAATAGCAGGCATGCTGGGGATGCGGTGGGCTCTATGGCTTCTGAGGCGGAAAGAACCA
GCTGGGGCTCTAGGGGGTATCCCC
[124 nt withheld, positions 1915-2038]
C
[91 nt withheld, positions 2040-2130]
A
[49 nt withheld, positions 2132-2180]
CCTTTGACGTTGGAGTCCACGTTCTTT
[37 nt withheld, positions 2208-2244]
ACCCTATCTCGGTCTATTCTTTTGATTTATAAGGGATTTTGCCGATTTCGGCCTATTGGTTAAAAAATGA
GCTGATTTAACAAAAATTTAACGCGAATTAATTCTGTGGAATGTGTGTCAGTTAGGGTGTGGAAAGTCCC
CAGGCTCCCCAGCAGGCAGAAGTATGCAAAGCATGCATCTCAATTAGTCAGCAACCAGGTGTGGAAAGTC
CCCAGGCTCCCCAGCAGGCAGAAGTATGCAAAGCATGCATCTCAATTAGTCAGCAACCATAGTCCCGCCC
CTAACTCCGCCCATCCCGCCCCTAACTCCGCCCAGTTCCGCCCATTCTCCGCCCCATGGCTGACTAATTT
TTTTTATTTATGCAGAGGCCGAGGCCGCCTCTGCCTCTGAGCTATTCCAGAAGTAGTGAGGAGGCTTTTT
TGGAGGCCTAGGCTTTTGCAAAAAGCTCCCGGGAGCTTGTATATCCATTTTCGGATCTGATCAGCACGTG
TTGACAATTAATCATCGGCATAGTATATCGGCATAGTATAATACGACAAGGTGAGGAACTAAACCATGGC
CAAGTTGACCAGTGCCGTTCCGGTGCTCACCGCGCGCGACGTCGCCGGAGCGGTCGAGTTCTGGACCGAC
CGGCTCGGGTTCTCCCGGGACTTCGTGGAGGACGACTTCGCCGGTGTGGTCCGGGACGACGTGACCCTGT
TCATCAGCGCGGTCCAGGACCAGGTGGTGCCGGACAACACCCTGGCCTGGGTGTGGGTGCGCGGCCTGGA
CGAGCTGTACGCCGAGTGGTCGGAGGTCGTGTCCACGAACTTCCGGGACGCCTCCGGGCCGGCCATGACC
GAGATCGGCGAGCAGCCGTGGGGGCGGGAGTTCGCCCTGCGCGACCCGGCCGGCAACTGCGTGCACTTCG
TGGCCGAGGAGCAGGACTGACACGTGCTACGAGATTTCGATTCCACCGCCGCCTTCTATGAAAGGTTGGG
CTTCGGAATCGTTTTCCGGGACGCCGGCTGGATGATCCTCCAGCGCGGGGATCTCATGCTGGAGTTCTTC
GCCCACCCCAACTTGTTTATTGCAGCTTATAATGGTTACAAATAAAGCAATAGCATCACAAATTTCACAA
ATAAAGCATTTTTTTCACTGCATTCTAGTTGTGGTTTGTCCAAACTCATCAATGTATCTTATCATGTCTG
TATACCGTCGACCTCTAGCTAGAGCTTGGCGTAATCATGGTCATAGCTGTTTCCTGTGTGAAATTGTTAT
CCGCTCACAATTCCACACAACATACGAGCCGGAAGCATAAAGTGTAAAGCCTGGGGTGCCTAATGAGTGA
GCTAACTCACATTAATTGCGTTGCGCTCACTGCCCGCTTTCCAGTCGGGAAACCTGTCGTGCCAGCTGCA
TTAATGAATCGGCCAACGCGCGGGGAGAGGCGGTTTGCGTATTGGGCGCTCTTCCGCTTCCTCGCTCACT
GACTCGCTGCGCTCGGTCGTTCGGCTGCGGCGAGCGGTATCAGCTCACTCAAAGGCGGTAATACGGTTAT
CCACAGAATCAGGGGATAACGCAGGAAAGAACATGTGAGCAAAAGGCCAGCAAAAGGCCAGGAACCGTAA
AAAGGCCGCGTTGCTGGCGTTTTTCCATAGGCTCCGCCCCCCTGACGAGCATCACAAAAATCGACGCTCA
AGTCAGAGGTGGCGAAACCCGACAGGACTATAAAGATACCAGGCGTTTCCCCCTGGAAGCTCCCTCGTGC
GCTCTCCTGTTCCGACCCTGCCGCTTACCGGATACCTGTCCGCCTTTCTCCCTTCGGGAAGCGTGGCGCT
TTCTCATAGCTCACGCTGTAGGTATCTCAGTTCGGTGTAGGTCGTTCGCTCCAAGCTGGGCTGTGTGCAC
GAACCCCCCGTTCAGCCCGACCGCTGCGCCTTATCCGGTAACTATCGTCTTGAGTCCAACCCGGTAAGAC
ACGACTTATCGCCACTGGCAGCAGCCACTGGTAACAGGATTAGCAGAGCGAGGTATGTAGGCGGTGCTAC
AGAGTTCTTGAAGTGGTGGCCTAACTACGGCTACACTAGAAGAACAGTATTTGGTATCTGCGCTCTGCTG
AAGCCAGTTACCTTCGGAAAAAGAGTTGGTAGCTCTTGATCCGGCAAACAAACCACCGCTGGTAGCGGTG
GTTTTTTTGTTTGCAAGCAGCAGATTACGCGCAGAAAAAAAGGATCTCAAGAAGATCCTTTGATCTTTTC
TACGGGGTCTGACGCTCAGTGGAACGAAAACTCACGTTAAGGGATTTTGGTCATGAGATTATCAAAAAGG
ATCTTCACCTAGATCCTTTTAAATTAAAAATGAAGTTTTAAATCAATCTAAAGTATATATGAGTAAACTT
GGTCTGACAGTTACCAATGCTTAATCAGTGAGGCACCTATCTCAGCGATCTGTCTATTTCGTTCATCCAT
AGTTGCCTGACTCCCCGTCGTGTAGATAACTACGATACGGGAGGGCTTACCATCTGGCCCCAGTGCTGCA
ATGATACCGCGAGACCCACGCTCACCGGCTCCAGATTTATCAGCAATAAACCAGCCAGCCGGAAGGGCCG
AGCGCAGAAGTGGTCCTGCAACTTTATCCGCCTCCATCCAGTCTATTAATTGTTGCCGGGAAGCTAGAGT
AAGTAGTTCGCCAGTTAATAGTTTGCGCAACGTTGTTGCCATTGCTACAGGCATCGTGGTGTCACGCTCG
TCGTTTGGTATGGCTTCATTCAGCTCCGGTTCCCAACGATCAAGGCGAGTTACATGATCCCCCATGTTGT
GCAAAAAAGCGGTTAGCTCCTTCGGTCCTCCGATCGTTGTCAGAAGTAAGTTGGCCGCAGTGTTATCACT
CATGGTTATGGCAGCACTGCATAATTCTCTTACTGTCATGCCATCCGTAAGATGCTTTTCTGTGACTGGT
GAGTACTCAACCAAGTCATTCTGAGAATAGTGTATGCGGCGACCGAGTTGCTCTTGCCCGGCGTCAATAC
GGGATAATACCGCGCCACATAGCAGAACTTTAAAAGTGCTCATCATTGGAAAACGTTCTTCGGGGCGAAA
ACTCTCAAGGATCTTACCGCTGTTGAGATCCAGTTCGATGTAACCCACTCGTGCACCCAACTGATCTTCA
GCATCTTTTACTTTCACCAGCGTTTCTGGGTGAGCAAAAACAGGAAGGCAAAATGCCGCAAAAAAGGGAA
TAAGGGCGACACGGAAATGTTGAATACTCATACTCTTCCTTTTTCAATATTATTGAAGCATTTATCAGGG
TTATTGTCTCATGAGCGGATACATATTTGAATGTATTTAGAAAAATAAACAAATAGGGGTTCCGCGCACA
TTTCCCCGAAAAGTGCCACCTGACGTCGACGGATCGGGAGATCTCCCGATCCCCTATGGTGCACTCTCAG
TACAATCTGCTCTGATGCCGCATAGTTAAGCCAGTATCTGCTCCCTGCTTGTGTGTTGGAGGTCGCTGAG
TAGTGCGCGAGCAAAATTTAAGCTACAACAAGGCAAGGCTTGACCGACAATTGCATGAAGAATCTGCTTA
GGGTTAGGCGTTTTGCGCTGCTTCGCGATGTACGGGCCAGATATACGCGTT
Features (pLannotate 1.2.2; 22 found; start..end, strand, type, name):
      1..380     +  enhancer       CMV enhancer: human cytomegalovirus immediate early enhancer
    381..584     +  promoter       CMV promoter: human cytomegalovirus (CMV) immediate early promoter
    586..605     +  promoter       PLtetO-1 promoter (fragment): modified phage lambda PL promoter with tet operator sites (Lutz and Bujard, 1997)
    607..626     +  promoter       PLtetO-1 promoter (fragment): modified phage lambda PL promoter with tet operator sites (Lutz and Bujard, 1997)
    634..667     +  promoter       TRE3GV promoter (fragment): 3rd-generation Tet-responsive promoter that can be activated by binding of Tet-On® 3G, optimized for retroviral and lentiviral vectors
    768..1514    +  CDS            UL87 (fragment): UL87_HCMVA - Protein inferred from homology: Swiss-Prot protein existence level 3. From Human cytomegalovirus (strain AD169) (HHV-5) (Human herpesvirus 5).
   1645..1869    +  polyA_signal   bGH poly(A) signal: bovine growth hormone polyadenylation signal
   1873..1894    +  promoter       SV40 promoter (fragment): SV40 enhancer and early promoter
   1915..2343    +  rep_origin     f1 ori (sequence partly withheld): f1 bacteriophage origin of replication; arrow indicates direction of (+) strand synthesis
   2357..2686    +  promoter       SV40 promoter: SV40 enhancer and early promoter
   2734..2781    +  promoter       EM7 promoter: synthetic bacterial promoter&nbsp
   2800..3174    +  CDS            BleoR: antibiotic-binding protein; Sh ble from Streptoalloteichus hindustanus; confers resistance to bleomycin, phleomycin, and Zeocin™
   3184..3309    +  CDS            ble (fragment): BLE_KLEPN - Experimental evidence at protein level: Swiss-Prot protein existence level 1. Binding protein with a strong affinity to the bleomycin family of antibiotics. Binds to CL990; an antimitotic-antibiotic compound. From Klebsiella pneumoniae.
   3304..3425    +  polyA_signal   SV40 poly(A) signal: SV40 polyadenylation signal
   3498..3514    -  protein_bind   lac operator: The lac repressor binds to the lac operator to inhibit transcription in E. coli. This inhibition can be relieved by adding lactose or isopropyl-β-D-thiogalactopyranoside (IPTG). lac repressor encoded by lacI
   3522..3552    -  promoter       lac promoter: promoter for the E. coli lac operon
   3567..3588    -  protein_bind   CAP binding site: CAP binding activates transcription in the presence of cAMP. E. coli catabolite activator protein
   3601..3693    -  CDS            lacI (fragment): lac repressor; lacI; The lac repressor binds to the lac operator to inhibit transcription in E. coli. This inhibition can be relieved by adding lactose or isopropyl-β-D-thiogalactopyranoside (IPTG).
   3876..4464    -  rep_origin     ori: high-copy-number ColE1/pMB1/pBR322/pUC origin of replication
   4635..5495    -  CDS            AmpR: β-lactamase; bla; confers resistance to ampicillin, carbenicillin, and related antibiotics
   5496..5600    -  promoter       AmpR promoter: bla
   5659..5711    -  misc_feature   bom (fragment): basis of mobility region from pBR322
