[The description below was written by a language model from this plasmid's Addgene catalogue record and pLannotate feature annotations shown in this document.]
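Description:
pcDNA4/TO-UL87 1-248-2xStrep is a mammalian expression plasmid of about 5.9 kb built on the Invitrogen pcDNA4/TO backbone. It is maintained in E. coli at high copy through a ColE1/pUC-type origin with ampicillin selection (AmpR), and it also carries an f1 phage origin. For selection in mammalian cells, an SV40 early promoter drives the Sh ble gene (BleoR), which confers Zeocin resistance and is followed by an SV40 polyadenylation signal. A bacterial EM7 promoter upstream of the same gene also allows Zeocin selection in E. coli.

The payload is a truncated form of UL87 from human cytomegalovirus (HHV-5), limited to amino acids 1-248 (a 744 bp insert placed by ligation-independent cloning). It is fused at its C terminus to a tandem Strep tag supplied by the backbone. The tag is not annotated separately in the feature tables, but there is unannotated space between the UL87 coding fragment and the bGH polyadenylation signal that ends the transcript. Expression comes from the CMV immediate-early enhancer/promoter. Two short tet operator matches lie immediately downstream of it, as expected for the "TO" design: the promoter is constitutive in ordinary cells but can be repressed, and then induced with tetracycline or doxycycline, in cells that express the Tet repressor.

The two sequence records, a depositor sequence and a repository sequencing result, differ by three nucleotides in length and in start coordinate, but show the same arrangement of features. The construct expresses this N-terminal UL87 fragment in mammalian cells. The Strep tag is suited to affinity purification or pull-down assays, and the associated publication concerns herpesviral TATA-box-binding protein homologs, their interaction with host RNA polymerase II, and late gene transcription.
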