Addgene plasmid #138451: pcDNA4/TO-UL87 1-248-2xStrep
Purpose: Expresses truncated UL87 with a C-terminal 2xStrep tag in mammalian cells
Depositing lab: Britt Glaunsinger. Depositing organization: University of California, Berkeley. Publication: The gammaherpesviral TATA-box-binding protein directly interacts with the CTD of host RNA Pol II to direct late gene transcription. Castaneda AF, Didychuk AL, Louder RK, McCollum CO, Davis ZH, Nogales E, Glaunsinger BA. PLoS Pathog. 2020 Sep 4;16(9):e1008843. doi: 10.1371/journal.ppat.1008843. eCollection 2020 Sep. PubMed 32886723.
Backbone
  Vector backbone: pcDNA4/TO
  Backbone manufacturer: Invitrogen
  Backbone size w/o insert (bp): 5118
  Total vector size (bp): 5865
  Vector type: Mammalian Expression
  Selectable markers: Zeocin
Growth in bacteria
  Bacterial resistance: Ampicillin, 100 μg/mL
  Growth temperature: 37°C
  Growth strain: DH5alpha
  Copy number: High Copy
Gene/Insert
  Gene/Insert name: UL87
  Species: HCMV (HHV-5)
  Insert size (bp): 744
  Mutation: Amino acids 1-248
  Entrez Gene: UL87 (a.k.a. HHV5wtgp081)
  Promoter: CMV
  Tag / fusion protein: Strep (C terminal on backbone)
  Cloning method: Ligation Independent Cloning
  Sequencing primers: 5′ CGCAAATGGGCGGTAGGCGTG; 3′ TAGAAGGCACAGTCGAGG
Terms and licenses: Academic/Nonprofit Terms; Industry Terms: Not Available to Industry
How to cite: pcDNA4/TO-UL87 1-248-2xStrep was a gift from Britt Glaunsinger (Addgene plasmid # 138451 ; http://n2t.net/addgene:138451 ; RRID:Addgene_138451)
